>Addgene plasmid #113866 | pMuLE_ENTR_TOP-iRFP_L5-L4 | addgene full sequence | sequence record 221594 | Addgene NGS Result
GGTAAGATCAAAGGGGCGCGCCCGCGTGCTAGCCCGGGCTCGAGATCTAGACTCTAGAGGGTATATAATG
GAAGCTCGAATTCCAGCTTGGCATTCCGGTACTGTTGGTAAAAAGCTTGGCATTCCGGTACTGTTGGTAA
AGCCACCATCAGCTGCACCATGGCGGAAGGATCCGTCGCCAGGCAGCCTGACCTCTTGACCTGCGACGAT
GAGCCGATCCATATCCCCGGTGCCATCCAACCGCATGGACTGCTGCTCGCCCTCGCCGCCGACATGACGA
TCGTTGCCGGCAGCGACAACCTTCCCGAACTCACCGGACTGGCGATCGGCGCCCTGATCGGCCGCTCTGC
GGCCGATGTCTTCGACTCGGAGACGCACAACCGTCTGACGATCGCCTTGGCCGAGCCCGGGGCGGCCGTC
GGAGCACCGATCACTGTCGGCTTCACGATGCGAAAGGACGCAGGCTTCATCGGCTCCTGGCATCGCCATG
ATCAGCTCATCTTCCTCGAGCTCGAGCCTCCCCAGCGGGACGTCGCCGAGCCGCAGGCGTTCTTCCGCCG
CACCAACAGCGCCATCCGCCGCCTGCAGGCCGCCGAAACCTTGGAAAGCGCCTGCGCCGCCGCGGCGCAA
GAGGTGCGGAAGATTACCGGCTTCGATCGGGTGATGATCTATCGCTTCGCCTCCGACTTCAGCGGCGAAG
TGATCGCAGAGGATCGGTGCGCCGAGGTCGAGTCAAAACTAGGCCTGCACTATCCTGCCTCAACCGTGCC
GGCGCAGGCCCGTCGGCTCTATACCATCAACCCGGTACGGATCATTCCCGATATCAATTATCGGCCGGTG
CCGGTCACCCCAGACCTCAATCCGGTCACCGGGCGGCCGATTGATCTTAGCTTCGCCATCCTGCGCAGCG
TCTCGCCCGTCCATCTGGAATTCATGCGCAACATAGGCATGCACGGCACGATGTCGATCTCGATTTTGCG
CGGCGAGCGACTGTGGGGATTGATCGTTTGCCATCACCGAACGCCGTACTACGTCGATCTCGATGGCCGC
CAAGCCTGCGAGCTAGTCGCCCAGGTTCTGGCCTGGCAGATCGGCGTGATGGAAGAGTGAGTCACTAGTA
ACGGCCGCCAGTGTGCTGGAATTCTGCAGATATCCATCACACTGGCGGCCGCTCGAGCATGCATCTAGAG
GCACCCAACTTTTCTATACAAAGTTGGCATTATAAGAAAGCATTGCTTATCAATTTGTTGCAACGAACAG
GTCACTATCAGTCAAAATAAAATCATTATTTGCCATCCAGCTGCAGGGCGGCCGCGATATCCCCTATAGT
GAGTCGTATTACATGGTCATAGCTGTTTCCTGGCAGCTCTGGCCCGTGTCTCAAAATCTCTGATGTTACA
TTGCACAAGATAAAAATATATCATCATGAACAATAAAACTGTCTGCTTACATAAACAGTAATACAAGGGG
TGTTATGAGCCATATTCAACGGGAAACGTCGAGGCCGCGATTAAATTCCAACATGGATGCTGATTTATAT
GGGTATAAATGGGCTCGCGATAATGTCGGGCAATCAGGTGCGACAATCTATCGCTTGTATGGGAAGCCCG
ATGCGCCAGAGTTGTTTCTGAAACATGGCAAAGGTAGCGTTGCCAATGATGTTACAGATGAGATGGTCAG
ACTAAACTGGCTGACGGAATTTATGCCTCTTCCGACCATCAAGCATTTTATCCGTACTCCTGATGATGCA
TGGTTACTCACCACTGCGATCCCCGGAAAAACAGCATTCCAGGTATTAGAAGAATATCCTGATTCAGGTG
AAAATATTGTTGATGCGCTGGCAGTGTTCCTGCGCCGGTTGCATTCGATTCCTGTTTGTAATTGTCCTTT
TAACAGCGATCGCGTATTTCGTCTCGCTCAGGCGCAATCACGAATGAATAACGGTTTGGTTGATGCGAGT
GATTTTGATGACGAGCGTAATGGCTGGCCTGTTGAACAAGTCTGGAAAGAAATGCATAAACTTTTGCCAT
TCTCACCGGATTCAGTCGTCACTCATGGTGATTTCTCACTTGATAACCTTATTTTTGACGAGGGGAAATT
AATAGGTTGTATTGATGTTGGACGAGTCGGAATCGCAGACCGATACCAGGATCTTGCCATCCTATGGAAC
TGCCTCGGTGAGTTTTCTCCTTCATTACAGAAACGGCTTTTTCAAAAATATGGTATTGATAATCCTGATA
TGAATAAATTGCAGTTTCATTTGATGCTCGATGAGTTTTTCTAATCAGAATTGGTTAATTGGTTGTAACA
CTGGCAGAGCATTACGCTGACTTGACGGGACGGCGCAAGCTCATGACCAAAATCCCTTAACGTGAGTTAC
GCGTCGTTCCACTGAGCGTCAGACCCCGTAGAAAAGATCAAAGGATCTTCTTGAGATCCTTTTTTTCTGC
GCGTAATCTGCTGCTTGCAAACAAAAAAACCACCGCTACCAGCGGTGGTTTGTTTGCCGGATCAAGAGCT
ACCAACTCTTTTTCCGAAGGTAACTGGCTTCAGCAGAGCGCAGATACCAAATACTGTTCTTCTAGTGTAG
CCGTAGTTAGGCCACCACTTCAAGAACTCTGTAGCACCGCCTACATACCTCGCTCTGCTAATCCTGTTAC
CAGTGGCTGCTGCCAGTGGCGATAAGTCGTGTCTTACCGGGTTGGACTCAAGACGATAGTTACCGGATAA
GGCGCAGCGGTCGGGCTGAACGGGGGGTTCGTGCACACAGCCCAGCTTGGAGCGAACGACCTACACCGAA
CTGAGATACCTACAGCGTGAGCTATGAGAAAGCGCCACGCTTCCCGAAGGGAGAAAGGCGGACAGGTATC
CGGTAAGCGGCAGGGTCGGAACAGGAGAGCGCACGAGGGAGCTTCCAGGGGGAAACGCCTGGTATCTTTA
TAGTCCTGTCGGGTTTCGCCACCTCTGACTTGAGCGTCGATTTTTGTGATGCTCGTCAGGGGGGCGGAGC
CTATGGAAAAACGCCAGCAACGCGGCCTTTTTACGGTTCCTGGCCTTTTGCTGGCCTTTTGCTCACATGT
TCTTTCCTGCGTTATCCCCTGATTCTGTGGATAACCGTATTACCGCCTTTGAGTGAGCTGATACCGCTCG
CCGCAGCCGAACGACCGAGCGCAGCGAGTCAGTGAGCGAGGAAGCGGAAGAGCGCCCAATACGCAAACCG
CCTCTCCCCGCGCGTTGGCCGATTCATTAATGCAGCTGGCACGACAGGTTTCCCGACTGGAAAGCGGGCA
GTGAGCGCAACGCAATTAATACGCGTACCGCTAGCCAGGAAGAGTTTGTAGAAACGCAAAAAGGCCATCC
GTCAGGATGGCCTTCTGCTTAGTTTGATGCCTGGCAGTTTATGGCGGGCGTCCTGCCCGCCACCCTCCGG
GCCGTTGCTTCACAACGTTCAAATCCGCTCCCGGCGGATTTGTCCTACTCAGGAGAGCGTTCACCGACAA
ACAACAGATAAAACGAAAGGCCCAGTCTTCCGACTGAGCCTTTCGTTTTATTTGATGCCTGGCAGTTCCC
TACTCTCGCGTTAACGCTAGCATGGATGTTTTCCCAGTCACGACGTTGTAAAACGACGGCCAGTCTTAAG
CTCGGGCCCCAAATAATGATTTTATTTTGACTGATAGTGACCTGTTCGTTGCAACAAATTGATGAGCAAT
GCTTTTTTATAATGCCAACTTTGTATACAAAAGTTGGGAGACCCAAGCTTGGTACCGAGCTCTTACGCGA
GATCAAAGGGGGTAAGATCAAAGGGGGTAAGATCAAAGGGGCGCGAGATCAAAGGGGGTAAGATCAAAGG
GGGTAAGATCAAAGGG
Features (pLannotate 1.2.2; 11 found; start..end, strand, type, name):
     55..86      +  promoter       minP: minimal TATA-box promoter with low basal activity
    160..1107    +  CDS            iRFP713: iRFP713 is a basic (constitutively fluorescent) near ir fluorescent protein published in 2011, derived from Rhodopseudomonas palustris. It has low acid sensitivity. It requires the cofactor biliverdin for fluorescence.
   1196..1291    -  protein_bind   attL4: mutant version of attL; recombination site for the Gateway® LR reaction LR Clonase™
   1323..1341    -  promoter       T7 promoter: promoter for bacteriophage T7 RNA polymerase
   1475..2284    +  CDS            KanR: aminoglycoside phosphotransferase; aph(3')-Ia; confers resistance to kanamycin in bacteria or G418 (Geneticin®) in eukaryotes
   2431..3019    +  rep_origin     ori: high-copy-number ColE1/pMB1/pBR322/pUC origin of replication
   3202..3294    +  CDS            lacI (fragment): lac repressor; lacI; The lac repressor binds to the lac operator to inhibit transcription in E. coli. This inhibition can be relieved by adding lactose or isopropyl-β-D-thiogalactopyranoside (IPTG).
   3349..3376    -  terminator     rrnB T2 terminator: transcription terminator T2 from the E. coli rrnB gene
   3508..3551    +  terminator     rrnB T1 terminator: Escherichia coli rrnB; transcription terminator T1 from the E. coli rrnB gene
   3598..3634    -  CDS            lacZα (fragment): LacZα fragment of β-galactosidase; lacZ fragment
   3651..3746    +  protein_bind   attL5: mutant version of attL; recombination site for the Gateway® LR reaction LR Clonase™
