[The description below was written by a language model from this plasmid's Addgene catalogue record and pLannotate feature annotations shown in this document.]
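Description:
pMuLE_ENTR_TOP-iRFP_L5-L4 is a 3,866 bp MultiSite Gateway entry vector from the MuLE system, built on the pMuLE ENTR MCS L5-L4 backbone and carrying a Wnt pathway reporter cassette intended for eventual expression in mammalian cells. It is propagated in E. coli as a high-copy plasmid through a ColE1/pUC-type origin and selected with kanamycin via an aminoglycoside phosphotransferase gene. The backbone also carries rrnB T1 and T2 terminators upstream of the attL5 site, which help insulate the cassette from read-through transcription in bacteria, along with a T7 promoter and short annotated remnants of lacI and lacZα.

The payload lies between the attL5 and attL4 recombination sites. It consists of the TOP promoter, taken from the M50 Super 8x TOPFlash reporter (promoter portion only), followed by the coding sequence of iRFP713. The feature table annotates only the minimal TATA-box promoter of this element. The upstream TCF/LEF-binding repeats that confer Wnt/β-catenin responsiveness in TOPFlash-type promoters are not annotated separately, although the circular sequence numbering leaves room for them between attL5 and the minimal promoter. iRFP713 is a near-infrared fluorescent protein derived from a Rhodopseudomonas palustris bacteriophytochrome and needs biliverdin as a cofactor. No polyadenylation signal is annotated downstream of the reporter.

Because low basal activity from the minimal promoter is boosted only when the pathway is active, near-infrared fluorescence serves as a readout of Wnt signalling. The L5-L4 flanks fix the position of this module in an LR Clonase reaction, so it can be combined with other entry modules in a destination vector. According to the record, it is a single-pathway reporter within a set used to assemble luminescent and fluorescent multi-reporter constructs for the Wnt, Hedgehog and Notch pathways.
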