Addgene plasmid #113866: pMuLE_ENTR_TOP-iRFP_L5-L4
Purpose: Single pathway reporter; wnt promoter-driven expression of iRFP; MultiSite Gateway entry vector.
Depositing lab: Manfred Ogris. Depositing organization: University of Vienna. Publication: Luminescent and fluorescent triple reporter plasmid constructs for Wnt, Hedgehog and Notch pathway. Maier J, Elmenofi S, Taschauer A, Anton M, Sami H, Ogris M. PLoS One. 2019 Dec 20;14(12):e0226570. doi: 10.1371/journal.pone.0226570. eCollection 2019. PubMed 31860685.
Backbone
  Vector backbone: pMuLE ENTR MCS L5-L4
  Backbone size w/o insert (bp): 2665
  Total vector size (bp): 3866
  Vector type: Mammalian Expression ; MuLE Gateway Entry Vector
Growth in bacteria
  Bacterial resistance: Kanamycin, 50 μg/mL
  Growth temperature: 37°C
  Growth strain: DH5alpha
  Copy number: High Copy
Gene/Insert 1
  Gene/Insert name: TOP (wnt dependent promoter) (alt name: M50 Super 8x TOPFlash, promoter only)
  Insert size (bp): 253
  Cloning method: Restriction Enzyme; 5′ cloning site KpnI (not destroyed); 3′ cloning site PvuII (not destroyed)
  Sequencing primers: 5′ M13
Gene/Insert 2
  Gene/Insert name: iRFP713
  Insert size (bp): 962
  Cloning method: Restriction Enzyme; 5′ cloning site PvuII (not destroyed); 3′ cloning site SpeI (not destroyed)
  Sequencing primers: 5′ M13
Resource information
  A portion of this plasmid was derived from a plasmid made by: M50 Super 8x TOPFlash (Addgene plasmid #12456) was a gift from Randall Moon. Backbone and iRFP713 are included in the MuLE kit, which was a gift from Ian Frew (Addgene kit #1000000060).
Terms and licenses: Academic/Nonprofit Terms; Industry Terms: Not Available to Industry
How to cite: pMuLE_ENTR_TOP-iRFP_L5-L4 was a gift from Manfred Ogris (Addgene plasmid # 113866 ; http://n2t.net/addgene:113866 ; RRID:Addgene_113866)
