>Addgene plasmid #113866 | pMuLE_ENTR_TOP-iRFP_L5-L4 | depositor partial sequence | sequence record 214872 | Primer: CAACCGCATGGACTGCTG
GCCGGCAGCGACACCTTCCCGAACTCACCGGACTGGCGATCGGCGCCCTGATCGGCCGCTCTGCGGCCGA
TGTCTTCGACTCGGAGACGCACAACCGTCTGACGATCGCCTTGGCCGAGCCCGGGGCGGCCGTCGGAGCA
CCGATCACTGTCGGCTTCACGATGCGAAAGGACGCAGGCTTCATCGGCTCCTGGCATCGCCATGATCAGC
TCATCTTCCTCGAGCTCGAGCCTCCCCAGCGGGACGTCGCCGAGCCGCAGGCGTTCTTCCGCCGCACCAA
CAGCGCCATCCGCCGCCTGCAGGCCGCCGAAACCTTGGAAAGCGCCTGCGCCGCCGCGGCGCAAGAGGTG
CGGAAGATTACCGGCTTCGATCGGGTGATGATCTATCGCTTCGCCTCCGACTTCAGCGGCGAAGTGATCG
CAGAGGATCGGTGCGCCGAGGTCGAGTCAAAACTAGGCCTGCACTATCCTGCCTCAACCGTGCCGGCGCA
GGCCCGTCGGCTCTATACCATCAACCCGGTACGGATCATTCCCGATATCAATTATCGGCCGGTGCCGGTC
ACCCCAGACCTCAATCCGGTCACCGGGCGGCCGATTGATCTTAGCTTCGCCATCCTGCGCAGCGTCTCGC
CCGTCCATCTGGAATTCATGCGCAACATAGGCATGCACGGCACGATGTCGATCTCGATTTTGCGCGGCGA
GCGACTGTGGGGATTGATCGTTTGCCATCACCGAACGCCGTACTACGTCGATCTCGATGGCCGCCAAGCC
TGCGAGCTAGTCGCCCAGGTTCTGGCCTGGCAGATCGGCGTGATGGAAGAGTGAGTCACTAGNNAACGGG
CCGCCAGTGTGNCTGGAATTCTGCAGATATCCATCACACTGGNCGGCCGCTCGAGCATGCATCTAGAGGC
ACCCAACTTTTCTATACAAAGTTGGCATTATAAGAAAGCATTGCTTAWTCAATTTGTTGCA
