>Addgene plasmid #113866 | pMuLE_ENTR_TOP-iRFP_L5-L4 | depositor partial sequence | sequence record 214873 | M13
TGATTTTATTTTGACTGATAGTGACCTGTTCGTTGCAACAAATTGATGAGCAATGCTTTTTTATAATGCC
AACTTTGTATACAAAAGTTGGGAGACCCAAGCTTGGTACCGAGCTCTTACGCGAGATCAAAGGGGGTAAG
ATCAAAGGGGGTAAGATCAAAGGGGCGCGAGATCAAAGGGGGTAAGATCAAAGGGGGTAAGATCAAAGGG
GGTAAGATCAAAGGGGCGCGCCCGCGTGCTAGCCCGGGCTCGAGATCTAGACTCTAGAGGGTATATAATG
GAAGCTCGAATTCCAGCTTGGCATTCCGGTACTGTTGGTAAAAAGCTTGGCATTCCGGTACTGTTGGTAA
AGCCACCATCAGCTGCACCATGGCGGAAGGATCCGTCGCCAGGCAGCCTGACCTCTTGACCTGCGACGAT
GAGCCGATCCATATCCCCGGTGCCATCCAACCGCATGGACTGCTGCTCGCCCTCGCCGCCGACATGACGA
TCGTTGCCGGCAGCGACAACCTTCCCGAACTCACCGGACTGGCGATCGGCGCCCTGATCGGCCGCTCTGC
GGCCGATGTCTTCGACTCGGAGACGCACAACCGTCTGACGATCGCCTTGGCCGAGCCCGGGGCGGCCGTC
GGAGCACCGATCACTGTCGGCTTCACGATGCGAAAGGACGCAGGCTTCATCGGCTCCTGGCATCGCCATG
ATCAGCTCATCTTCCTCGAGCTCGAGCCTCCCCAGCGGGACGTCGCCGAGCCGCAGGCGTTCTTCCGCCG
CACCAACAGCGCCATCCGCCGCCTGCAGGCCGCCGAAACCTTGGAAAGCGCCTGCGCCGCCGCGGCGCAA
GAGGTGCGGAAGATTACCGGCTTCGATCGGGTGATGATCTATCGCTTCGCCTCCGACTTCAGCGGCGAAG
TGATCGCAGAGGATCGGTGCGCCGAGGTCGAGTCAAAACTAGGCCTGCACTATCCTGCCTCAACCGTGCC
GGCGCAGGCCCGTCGGCTCTATACCATCAACCCGGTACGGATCATTCCCGATATCAATTATCGGGCCGGT
GCCGGTCACCCCAGACCTCAATCCGGTCACCGGGCGGCCGATTGATCTTAGCNN
